>Addgene plasmid #77797 | CLK4 gRNA (BRDN0001145430) | addgene full sequence | sequence record 189053 | Addgene Assembled Sequence
CCCGGGTGCAAAGATGGATAAAGTTTTAAACAGAGAGGAATCTTTGCAGCTAATGGACCTTCTAGGTCTT
GAAAGGAGTGGGAATTGGCTCCGGTGCCCGTCAGTGGGCAGAGCGCACATCGCCCACAGTCCCCGAGAAG
TTGGGGGGAGGGGTCGGCAATTGATCCGGTGCCTAGAGAAGGTGGCGCGGGGTAAACTGGGAAAGTGATG
TCGTGTACTGGCTCCGCCTTTTTCCCGAGGGTGGGGGAGAACCGTATATAAGTGCAGTAGTCGCCGTGAA
CGTTCTTTTTCGCAACGGGTTTGCCGCCAGAACACAGGTAAGTGCCGTGTGTGGTTCCCGCGGGCCTGGC
CTCTTTACGGGTTATGGCCCTTGCGTGCCTTGAATTACTTCCACCTGGCTGCAGTACGTGATTCTTGATC
CCGAGCTTCGGGTTGGAAGTGGGTGGGAGAGTTCGAGGCCTTGCGCTTAAGGAGCCCCTTCGCCTCGTGC
TTGAGTTGAGGCCTGGCCTGGGCGCTGGGGCCGCCGCGTGCGAATCTGGTGGCACCTTCGCGCCTGTCTC
GCTGCTTTCGATAAGTCTCTAGCCATTTAAAATTTTTGATGACCTGCTGCGACGCTTTTTTTCTGGCAAG
ATAGTCTTGTAAATGCGGGCCAAGATCTGCACACTGGTATTTCGGTTTTTGGGGCCGCGGGCGGCGACGG
GGCCCGTGCGTCCCAGCGCACATGTTCGGCGAGGCGGGGCCTGCGAGCGCGGCCACCGAGAATCGGACGG
GGGTAGTCTCAAGCTGGCCGGCCTGCTCTGGTGCCTGGCCTCGCGCCGCCGTGTATCGCCCCGCCCTGGG
CGGCAAGGCTGGCCCGGTCGGCACCAGTTGCGTGAGCGGAAAGATGGCCGCTTCCCGGCCCTGCTGCAGG
GAGCTCAAAATGGAGGACGCGGCGCTCGGGAGAGCGGGCGGGTGAGTCACCCACACAAAGGAAAAGGGCC
TTTCCGTCCTCAGCCGTCGCTTCATGTGACTCCACGGAGTACCGGGCGCCGTCCAGGCACCTCGATTAGT
TCTCGAGCTTTTGGAGTACGTCGTCTTTAGGTTGGGGGGAGGGGTTTTATGCGATGGAGTTTCCCCACAC
TGAGTGGGTGGAGACTGAAGTTAGGCCAGCTTGGCACTTGATGTAATTCTCCTTGGAATTTGCCCTTTTT
GAGTTTGGATCTTGGTTCATTCTCAAGCCTCAGACAGTGGTTCAAAGTTTTTTTCTTCCATTTCAGGTGT
CGTGACGTACGGCCACCATGACCGAGTACAAGCCCACGGTGCGCCTCGCCACCCGCGACGACGTCCCCAG
GGCCGTACGCACCCTCGCCGCCGCGTTCGCCGACTACCCCGCCACGCGCCACACCGTCGATCCGGACCGC
CACATCGAGCGGGTCACCGAGCTGCAAGAACTCTTCCTCACGCGCGTCGGGCTCGACATCGGCAAGGTGT
GGGTCGCGGACGACGGCGCCGCCGTGGCGGTCTGGACCACGCCGGAGAGCGTCGAAGCGGGGGCGGTGTT
CGCCGAGATCGGCCCGCGCATGGCCGAGTTGAGCGGTTCCCGGCTGGCCGCGCAGCAACAGATGGAAGGC
CTCCTGGCGCCGCACCGGCCCAAGGAGCCCGCGTGGTTCCTGGCCACCGTCGGAGTCTCGCCCGACCACC
AGGGCAAGGGTCTGGGCAGCGCCGTCGTGCTCCCCGGAGTGGAGGCGGCCGAGCGCGCCGGGGTGCCCGC
CTTCCTGGAGACCTCCGCGCCCCGCAACCTCCCCTTCTACGAGCGGCTCGGCTTCACCGTCACCGCCGAC
GTCGAGGTGCCCGAAGGACCGCGCACCTGGTGCATGACCCGCAAGCCCGGTGCCTGAACGCGTTAAGTCG
ACAATCAACCTCTGGATTACAAAATTTGTGAAAGATTGACTGGTATTCTTAACTATGTTGCTCCTTTTAC
GCTATGTGGATACGCTGCTTTAATGCCTTTGTATCATGCTATTGCTTCCCGTATGGCTTTCATTTTCTCC
TCCTTGTATAAATCCTGGTTGCTGTCTCTTTATGAGGAGTTGTGGCCCGTTGTCAGGCAACGTGGCGTGG
TGTGCACTGTGTTTGCTGACGCAACCCCCACTGGTTGGGGCATTGCCACCACCTGTCAGCTCCTTTCCGG
GACTTTCGCTTTCCCCCTCCCTATTGCCACGGCGGAACTCATCGCCGCCTGCCTTGCCCGCTGCTGGACA
GGGGCTCGGCTGTTGGGCACTGACAATTCCGTGGTGTTGTCGGGGAAATCATCGTCCTTTCCTTGGCTGC
TCGCCTGTGTTGCCACCTGGATTCTGCGCGGGACGTCCTTCTGCTACGTCCCTTCGGCCCTCAATCCAGC
GGACCTTCCTTCCCGCGGCCTGCTGCCGGCTCTGCGGCCTCTTCCGCGTCTTCGCCTTCGCCCTCAGACG
AGTCGGATCTCCCTTTGGGCCGCCTCCCCGCGTCGACTTTAAGACCAATGACTTACAAGGCAGCTGTAGA
TCTTAGCCACTTTTTAAAAGAAAAGGGGGGACTGGAAGGGCTAATTCACTCCCAACGAAGACAAGATCTG
CTTTTTGCTTGTACTGGGTCTCTCTGGTTAGACCAGATCTGAGCCTGGGAGCTCTCTGGCTAACTAGGGA
ACCCACTGCTTAAGCCTCAATAAAGCTTGCCTTGAGTGCTTCAAGTAGTGTGTGCCCGTCTGTTGTGTGA
CTCTGGTAACTAGAGATCCCTCAGACCCTTTTAGTCAGTGTGGAAAATCTCTAGCAGTACGTATAGTAGT
TCATGTCATCTTATTATTCAGTATTTATAACTTGCAAAGAAATGAATATCAGAGAGTGAGAGGAACTTGT
TTATTGCAGCTTATAATGGTTACAAATAAAGCAATAGCATCACAAATTTCACAAATAAAGCATTTTTTTC
ACTGCATTCTAGTTGTGGTTTGTCCAAACTCATCAATGTATCTTATCATGTCTGGCTCTAGCTATCCCGC
CCCTAACTCCGCCCATCCCGCCCCTAACTCCGCCCAGTTCCGCCCATTCTCCGCCCCATGGCTGACTAAT
TTTTTTTATTTATGCAGAGGCCGAGGCCGCCTCGGCCTCTGAGCTATTCCAGAAGTAGTGAGGAGGCTTT
TTTGGAGGCCTAGGGACGTACCCAATTCGCCCTATAGTGAGTCGTATTACGCGCGCTCACTGGCCGTCGT
TTTACAACGTCGTGACTGGGAAAACCCTGGCGTTACCCAACTTAATCGCCTTGCAGCACATCCCCCTTTC
GCCAGCTGGCGTAATAGCGAAGAGGCCCGCACCGATCGCCCTTCCCAACAGTTGCGCAGCCTGAATGGCG
AATGGG
[124 nt withheld, positions 3367-3490]
C
[91 nt withheld, positions 3492-3582]
A
[49 nt withheld, positions 3584-3632]
CCTTTGACGTTGGAGTCCACGTTCTTT
[37 nt withheld, positions 3660-3696]
ACCCTATCTCGGTCTATTCTTTTGATTTATAAGGGATTTTGCCGATTTCGGCCTATTGGTTAAAAAATGA
GCTGATTTAACAAAAATTTAACGCGAATTTTAACAAAATATTAACGCTTACAATTTAGGTGGCACTTTTC
GGGGAAATGTGCGCGGAACCCCTATTTGTTTATTTTTCTAAATACATTCAAATATGTATCCGCTCATGAG
ACAATAACCCTGATAAATGCTTCAATAATATTGAAAAAGGAAGAGTATGAGTATTCAACATTTCCGTGTC
GCCCTTATTCCCTTTTTTGCGGCATTTTGCCTTCCTGTTTTTGCTCACCCAGAAACGCTGGTGAAAGTAA
AAGATGCTGAAGATCAGTTGGGTGCACGAGTGGGTTACATCGAACTGGATCTCAACAGCGGTAAGATCCT
TGAGAGTTTTCGCCCCGAAGAACGTTTTCCAATGATGAGCACTTTTAAAGTTCTGCTATGTGGCGCGGTA
TTATCCCGTATTGACGCCGGGCAAGAGCAACTCGGTCGCCGCATACACTATTCTCAGAATGACTTGGTTG
AGTACTCACCAGTCACAGAAAAGCATCTTACGGATGGCATGACAGTAAGAGAATTATGCAGTGCTGCCAT
AACCATGAGTGATAACACTGCGGCCAACTTACTTCTGACAACGATCGGAGGACCGAAGGAGCTAACCGCT
TTTTTGCACAACATGGGGGATCATGTAACTCGCCTTGATCGTTGGGAACCGGAGCTGAATGAAGCCATAC
CAAACGACGAGCGTGACACCACGATGCCTGTAGCAATGGCAACAACGTTGCGCAAACTATTAACTGGCGA
ACTACTTACTCTAGCTTCCCGGCAACAATTAATAGACTGGATGGAGGCGGATAAAGTTGCAGGACCACTT
CTGCGCTCGGCCCTTCCGGCTGGCTGGTTTATTGCTGATAAATCTGGAGCCGGTGAGCGTGGGTCTCGCG
GTATCATTGCAGCACTGGGGCCAGATGGTAAGCCCTCCCGTATCGTAGTTATCTACACGACGGGGAGTCA
GGCAACTATGGATGAACGAAATAGACAGATCGCTGAGATAGGTGCCTCACTGATTAAGCATTGGTAACTG
TCAGACCAAGTTTACTCATATATACTTTAGATTGATTTAAAACTTCATTTTTAATTTAAAAGGATCTAGG
TGAAGATCCTTTTTGATAATCTCATGACCAAAATCCCTTAACGTGAGTTTTCGTTCCACTGAGCGTCAGA
CCCCGTAGAAAAGATCAAAGGATCTTCTTGAGATCCTTTTTTTCTGCGCGTAATCTGCTGCTTGCAAACA
AAAAAACCACCGCTACCAGCGGTGGTTTGTTTGCCGGATCAAGAGCTACCAACTCTTTTTCCGAAGGTAA
CTGGCTTCAGCAGAGCGCAGATACCAAATACTGTTCTTCTAGTGTAGCCGTAGTTAGGCCACCACTTCAA
GAACTCTGTAGCACCGCCTACATACCTCGCTCTGCTAATCCTGTTACCAGTGGCTGCTGCCAGTGGCGAT
AAGTCGTGTCTTACCGGGTTGGACTCAAGACGATAGTTACCGGATAAGGCGCAGCGGTCGGGCTGAACGG
GGGGTTCGTGCACACAGCCCAGCTTGGAGCGAACGACCTACACCGAACTGAGATACCTACAGCGTGAGCT
ATGAGAAAGCGCCACGCTTCCCGAAGGGAGAAAGGCGGACAGGTATCCGGTAAGCGGCAGGGTCGGAACA
GGAGAGCGCACGAGGGAGCTTCCAGGGGGAAACGCCTGGTATCTTTATAGTCCTGTCGGGTTTCGCCACC
TCTGACTTGAGCGTCGATTTTTGTGATGCTCGTCAGGGGGGCGGAGCCTATGGAAAAACGCCAGCAACGC
GGCCTTTTTACGGTTCCTGGCCTTTTGCTGGCCTTTTGCTCACATGTTCTTTCCTGCGTTATCCCCTGAT
TCTGTGGATAACCGTATTACCGCCTTTGAGTGAGCTGATACCGCTCGCCGCAGCCGAACGACCGAGCGCA
GCGAGTCAGTGAGCGAGGAAGCGGAAGAGCGCCCAATACGCAAACCGCCTCTCCCCGCGCGTTGGCCGAT
TCATTAATGCAGCTGGCACGACAGGTTTCCCGACTGGAAAGCGGGCAGTGAGCGCAACGCAATTAATGTG
AGTTAGCTCACTCATTAGGCACCCCAGGCTTTACACTTTATGCTTCCGGCTCGTATGTTGTGTGGAATTG
TGAGCGGATAACAATTTCACACAGGAAACAGCTATGACCATGATTACGCCAAGCGCGCAATTAACCCTCA
CTAAAGGGAACAAAAGCTGGAGCTGCAAGCTTAATGTAGTCTTATGCAATACTCTTGTAGTCTTGCAACA
TGGTAACGATGAGTTAGCAACATGCCTTACAAGGAGAGAAAAAGCACCGTGCATGCCGATTGGTGGAAGT
AAGGTGGTACGATCGTGCCTTATTAGGAAGGCAACAGACGGGTCTGACATGGATTGGACGAACCACTGAA
TTGCCGCATTGCAGAGATATTGTATTTAAGTGCCTAGCTCGATACATAAACGGGTCTCTCTGGTTAGACC
AGATCTGAGCCTGGGAGCTCTCTGGCTAACTAGGGAACCCACTGCTTAAGCCTCAATAAAGCTTGCCTTG
AGTGCTTCAAGTAGTGTGTGCCCGTCTGTTGTGTGACTCTGGTAACTAGAGATCCCTCAGACCCTTTTAG
TCAGTGTGGAAAATCTCTAGCAGTGGCGCCCGAACAGGGACTTGAAAGCGAAAGGGAAACCAGAGGAGCT
CTCTCGACGCAGGACTCGGCTTGCTGAAGCGCGCACGGCAAGAGGCGAGGGGCGGCGACTGGTGAGTACG
CCAAAAATTTTGACTAGCGGAGGCTAGAAGGAGAGAGATGGGTGCGAGAGCGTCAGTATTAAGCGGGGGA
GAATTAGATCGCGATGGGAAAAAATTCGGTTAAGGCCAGGGGGAAAGAAAAAATATAAATTAAAACATAT
AGTATGGGCAAGCAGGGAGCTAGAACGATTCGCAGTTAATCCTGGCCTGTTAGAAACATCAGAAGGCTGT
AGACAAATACTGGGACAGCTACAACCATCCCTTCAGACAGGATCAGAAGAACTTAGATCATTATATAATA
CAGTAGCAACCCTCTATTGTGTGCATCAAAGGATAGAGATAAAAGACACCAAGGAAGCTTTAGACAAGAT
AGAGGAAGAGCAAAACAAAAGTAAGACCACCGCACAGCAAGCGGCCGCTGATCTTCAGACCTGGAGGAGG
AGATATGAGGGACAATTGGAGAAGTGAATTATATAAATATAAAGTAGTAAAAATTGAACCATTAGGAGTA
GCACCCACCAAGGCAAAGAGAAGAGTGGTGCAGAGAGAAAAAAGAGCAGTGGGAATAGGAGCTTTGTTCC
TTGGGTTCTTGGGAGCAGCAGGAAGCACTATGGGCGCAGCGTCAATGACGCTGACGGTACAGGCCAGACA
ATTATTGTCTGGTATAGTGCAGCAGCAGAACAATTTGCTGAGGGCTATTGAGGCGCAACAGCATCTGTTG
CAACTCACAGTCTGGGGCATCAAGCAGCTCCAGGCAAGAATCCTGGCTGTGGAAAGATACCTAAAGGATC
AACAGCTCCTGGGGATTTGGGGTTGCTCTGGAAAACTCATTTGCACCACTGCTGTGCCTTGGAATGCTAG
TTGGAGTAATAAATCTCTGGAACAGATTTGGAATCACACGACCTGGATGGAGTGGGACAGAGAAATTAAC
AATTACACAAGCTTAATACACTCCTTAATTGAAGAATCGCAAAACCAGCAAGAAAAGAATGAACAAGAAT
TATTGGAATTAGATAAATGGGCAAGTTTGTGGAATTGGTTTAACATAACAAATTGGCTGTGGTATATAAA
ATTATTCATAATGATAGTAGGAGGCTTGGTAGGTTTAAGAATAGTTTTTGCTGTACTTTCTATAGTGAAT
AGAGTTAGGCAGGGATATTCACCATTATCGTTTCAGACCCACCTCCCAACCCCGAGGGGACCCAGAGAGG
GCCTATTTCCCATGATTCCTTCATATTTGCATATACGATACAAGGCTGTTAGAGAGATAATTAGAATTAA
TTTGACTGTAAACACAAAGATATTAGTACAAAATACGTGACGTAGAAAGTAATAATTTCTTGGGTAGTTT
GCAGTTTTAAAATTATGTTTTAAAATGGACTATCATATGCTTACCGTAACTTGAAAGTATTTCGATTTCT
TGGCTTTATATATCTTGTGGAAAGGACGAAACACCGAACGAGCTGCTTCACGGTAAGTTTTAGAGCTAGA
AATAGCAAGTTAAAATAAGGCTAGTCCGTTATCAACTTGAAAAAGTGGCACCGAGTCGGTGCTTTTTTAA
GCTTGGCGTAACTAGATCTTGAGACAAATGGCAGTATTCATCCACAATTTTAAAAGAAAAGGGGGGATTG
GGGGGTACAGTGCAGGGGAAAGAATAGTAGACATAATAGCAACAGACATACAAACTAAAGAATTACAAAA
ACAAATTACAAAAATTCAAAATTTTCGGGTTTATTACAGGGACAGCAGAGATCCACTTTGGCGCCGGCTC
GAGGGGG
Features (pLannotate 1.2.2; 29 found; start..end, strand, type, name):
     14..80      +  CDS            small t antigen (fragment): SV40 (simian virus 40) small t antigen
    106..317     +  promoter       EF-1α core promoter: core promoter for human elongation factor EF-1α
    318..1256    +  intron         EF-1α intron A: intron upstream of the start codon of human EF-1α
   1278..1877    +  CDS            PuroR (fragment): puromycin N-acetyltransferase; pac from Streptomyces; confers resistance to puromycin
   1893..2481    +  misc_feature   WPRE: woodchuck hepatitis virus posttranscriptional regulatory element
   2532..2551    +  misc_feature   cPPT/CTS (fragment): central polypurine tract and central termination sequence of HIV-1
   2553..2786    +  LTR            3' LTR (ΔU3): self-inactivating 3' long terminal repeat (LTR) from HIV-1
   2864..2985    +  polyA_signal   SV40 poly(A) signal: SV40 polyadenylation signal
   3025..3160    +  rep_origin     SV40 ori: SV40 origin of replication
   3181..3199    -  promoter       T7 promoter: promoter for bacteriophage T7 RNA polymerase
   3207..3362    +  CDS            lacZα (fragment): LacZα fragment of β-galactosidase; lacZ fragment
   3367..3795    +  rep_origin     f1 ori (sequence partly withheld): f1 bacteriophage origin of replication; arrow indicates direction of (+) strand synthesis
   3848..3952    +  promoter       AmpR promoter: bla
   3953..4813    +  CDS            AmpR: β-lactamase; bla; confers resistance to ampicillin, carbenicillin, and related antibiotics
   4984..5572    +  rep_origin     ori: high-copy-number ColE1/pMB1/pBR322/pUC origin of replication
   5755..5847    +  CDS            lacI (fragment): lac repressor; lacI; The lac repressor binds to the lac operator to inhibit transcription in E. coli. This inhibition can be relieved by adding lactose or isopropyl-β-D-thiogalactopyranoside (IPTG).
   5860..5881    +  protein_bind   CAP binding site: CAP binding activates transcription in the presence of cAMP. E. coli catabolite activator protein
   5896..5926    +  promoter       lac promoter: promoter for the E. coli lac operon
   5934..5950    +  protein_bind   lac operator: The lac repressor binds to the lac operator to inhibit transcription in E. coli. This inhibition can be relieved by adding lactose or isopropyl-β-D-thiogalactopyranoside (IPTG). lac repressor encoded by lacI
   5995..6013    +  promoter       T3 promoter: promoter for bacteriophage T3 RNA polymerase
   6041..6267    +  promoter       RSV promoter: Rous sarcoma virus enhancer/promoter
   6268..6448    +  LTR            5' LTR (truncated): truncated 5' long terminal repeat (LTR) from HIV-1
   6495..6620    +  misc_feature   HIV-1 Ψ: packaging signal of human immunodeficiency virus type 1
   6604..6967    +  CDS            HIV-1 gag (fragment): gag protein from human immunodeficiency virus 1; gag
   7113..7346    +  misc_feature   RRE: The Rev response element (RRE) of HIV-1 allows for Rev-dependent mRNA export from the nucleus to the cytoplasm.
   7723..7749    +  CDS            Rev (fragment): human immunodeficiency virus 1 (HIV-1) Rev protein; rev; enhances nuclear export of unspliced and incompletely spliced viral mRNAs
   7753..7993    +  promoter       U6 promoter: RNA polymerase III promoter for human U6 snRNA
   8023..8098    +  misc_RNA       gRNA scaffold: guide RNA scaffold for the Streptococcus pyogenes CRISPR/Cas9 system
   8154..8271    +  misc_feature   cPPT/CTS: central polypurine tract and central termination sequence of HIV-1
