[The description below was written by a language model from this plasmid's Addgene catalogue record and pLannotate feature annotations shown in this document.]
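Description:
CLK4 gRNA (BRDN0001145430) is a third-generation lentiviral single-guide RNA plasmid built on the lentiGuide-Puro backbone and designed to direct Streptococcus pyogenes Cas9 to the human CLK4 gene. It is maintained in E. coli as a high-copy plasmid through a ColE1/pUC-type origin with ampicillin selection (AmpR/β-lactamase). The backbone also carries an f1 origin, an SV40 origin and remnants of lac and phage-promoter sequences that have no role in the payload.

The viral genome is transcribed from an RSV promoter fused to a truncated HIV-1 5' LTR, which makes packaging independent of Tat. This is followed by the Ψ packaging signal with a partial gag sequence, the Rev response element for nuclear export of the full-length RNA, and a cPPT/CTS. It ends in a ΔU3 self-inactivating 3' LTR, so the integrated provirus lacks LTR promoter activity. Between the LTRs sit two expression units. A human U6 RNA polymerase III promoter drives the CLK4-specific spacer joined to the Cas9 gRNA scaffold. Downstream, an EF-1α core promoter with its intron A expresses puromycin N-acetyltransferase, with a WPRE enhancing transcript expression, allowing puromycin selection of transduced mammalian cells.

The plasmid does not encode Cas9, so it must be paired with a separate Cas9 vector or used in cells that already express the nuclease. The guide is one of a set targeting the human kinome that was produced using optimized sgRNA design rules. It is suited to CLK4 knockout or loss-of-function studies in human cells delivered by lentiviral transduction.
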