Addgene plasmid #77797: CLK4 gRNA (BRDN0001145430)
Purpose: 3rd generation lentiviral gRNA plasmid targeting human CLK4
Depositing lab: John Doench & David Root. Depositing organization: Broad Institute. Publication: Optimized sgRNA design to maximize activity and minimize off-target effects of CRISPR-Cas9. Doench JG, Fusi N, Sullender M, Hegde M, Vaimberg EW, Donovan KF, Smith I, Tothova Z, Wilen C, Orchard R, Virgin HW, Listgarten J, Root DE. Nat Biotechnol. 2016 Jan 18. doi: 10.1038/nbt.3437. PubMed 26780180.
Backbone
  Vector backbone: lentiGuide-Puro
  Backbone manufacturer: Zhang Lab (Addgene plasmid # 52963)
  Vector type: Mammalian Expression, Lentiviral, CRISPR
  Selectable markers: Puromycin
Growth in bacteria
  Bacterial resistance: Ampicillin, 100 μg/mL
  Growth temperature: 37°C
  Growth strain: DH5alpha
  Copy number: High Copy
Gene/Insert
  Gene/Insert name: CLK4 (alt names: CLK4; NM_020666.2)
  gRNA/shRNA sequence: AACGAGCTGCTTCACGGTAA
  Species: H. sapiens (human)
  Entrez Gene: CLK4
  Promoter: hU6
  Cloning method: Unknown
  Sequencing primers: 5′ U6-F; 3′ pS2-R
Terms and licenses: Academic/Nonprofit Terms; Industry Terms: Not Available to Industry
Depositor comments: The gRNA was designed to target the following Genbank reference sequence(s): NM_020666.2. Note that this plasmid does NOT contain Cas9. It should be used in conjunction with lentiCas9-Blast (Addgene #52962) or otherwise with cell lines already expressing Cas9. Browse the full kinome gRNA library at http://www.addgene.org/pooled-library/broadgpp-human-kinome/ or visit http://www.broadinstitute.org/rnai/public/ for detailed protocols and information.
How to cite: CLK4 gRNA (BRDN0001145430) was a gift from John Doench & David Root (Addgene plasmid # 77797 ; http://n2t.net/addgene:77797 ; RRID:Addgene_77797)
