>Addgene plasmid #77797 | CLK4 gRNA (BRDN0001145430) | depositor partial sequence | sequence record 145257 | Target Sequence
AACGAGCTGCTTCACGGTAA
