>Addgene plasmid #77797 | CLK4 gRNA (BRDN0001145430) | addgene partial sequence | sequence record 149731 | hU6-F 5'-GAGGGCCTATTTCCCATGATT-3'
CGTAGAAAGTAATAATTTCTTGGGTAGTTTGCAGTTTTAAAATTATGTTTTAAAATGGACTATCATATGC
TTACCGTAACTTGAAAGTATTTCGATTTCTTGGCTTTATATATCTTGTGGAAAGGACGAAACACCGAACG
AGCTGCTTCACGGTAAGTTTTAGAGCTAGAAATAGCAAGTTAAAATAAGGCTAGTCCGTTATCAACTTGA
AAAAGTGGCACCGAGTCGGTGCTTTTTTAAGCTTGGCGTAACTAGATCTTGAGACAAATGGCAGTATTCA
TCCACAATTTTAAAAGAAAAGGGGGGATTGGGGGGTACAGTGCAGGGGAAAGAATAGTAGACATAATAGC
AACAGACATACAAACTAAAGAATTACAAAAACAAATTACAAAAATTCAAAATTTTCGGGTTTATTACAGG
GACAGCAGAGATCCACTTTGGCGCCGGCTCGAGGGGGCCCGGGTGCAAAGATGGATAAAGTTTTAAACAG
AGAGGAATCTTTGCAGCTAATGGACCTTCTAGGTCTTGAAAGGAGTGGGAATTGGCTCCGGTGCCCGTCA
